Addgene plasmid #198791: pWP101
Purpose: Co-expression plasmid for the FLP, PVD neurons or the PHC neurons
Depositing lab: Paul Sternberg. Depositing organization: California Institute of Technology. Publication: A cGAL-UAS bipartite expression toolkit for Caenorhabditis elegans sensory neurons. Nava S, Palma W, Wan X, Oh JY, Gharib S, Wang H, Revanna JS, Tan M, Zhang M, Liu J, Chen CH, Lee JS, Perry B, Sternberg PW. Proc Natl Acad Sci U S A. 2023 Dec 19;120(51):e2221680120. doi: 10.1073/pnas.2221680120. Epub 2023 Dec 14. PubMed 38096407.
Backbone
  Vector backbone: pAH35
  Backbone size w/o insert (bp): 3704
  Vector type: Worm Expression
Growth in bacteria
  Bacterial resistance: Ampicillin, 100 μg/mL
  Growth temperature: 37°C
  Growth strain: DH5alpha
  Copy number: High Copy
Gene/Insert
  Gene/Insert name: Pkcnl-4-NLS-cGAL(DBD)-gp41-1-N-intein
  Species: C. elegans (nematode)
  Insert size (bp): 1908
  Cloning method: Restriction Enzyme; 5′ cloning site Unknown (unknown if destroyed); 3′ cloning site Unknown (unknown if destroyed)
Terms and licenses: Academic/Nonprofit Terms; Industry Terms: Not Available to Industry
How to cite: pWP101 was a gift from Paul Sternberg (Addgene plasmid # 198791 ; http://n2t.net/addgene:198791 ; RRID:Addgene_198791)
