[The description below was written by a language model from this plasmid's Addgene catalogue record and pLannotate feature annotations shown in this document.]
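Description:
pWP101 is a C. elegans expression plasmid built on the pAH35 backbone and forms one half of a split cGAL driver in a cGAL-UAS bipartite expression system for worm sensory neurons. It is maintained in E. coli as a high-copy plasmid through a ColE1/pUC-type origin and selected with ampicillin via the bla (AmpR) gene and its own promoter. Remnants of a pUC-style cloning region (a lacI fragment, CAP binding site, lac promoter and operator, and a fragment of the pUC18/19 multiple cloning site) are also annotated, but these are backbone carry-over and not part of the worm expression cassette.

The insert, listed as Pkcnl-4-NLS-cGAL(DBD)-gp41-1-N-intein, places a promoter from the C. elegans kcnl-4 gene upstream of a nuclear localisation signal, the DNA-binding domain of the cGAL transcription factor, and the N-terminal half of the gp41-1 split intein. The automated annotation detects only the GAL4-related DNA-binding segment. The promoter, NLS, intein and any 3′ UTR are not annotated, so their positions cannot be confirmed from the feature table. In a split-intein design of this kind, the DBD half is transcriptionally inactive by itself. When a partner construct expressing the complementary C-intein fused to an activation domain is driven by a second promoter, protein trans-splicing reconstitutes a functional driver only in cells where both promoters are active, and that driver then switches on UAS-linked effector transgenes. According to the record, pWP101 serves as the co-expression component for such intersectional labelling or manipulation of the FLP and PVD neurons or the PHC neurons. The record does not name the partner plasmids.
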