Features (pLannotate 1.2.2; 9 found; start..end, strand, type, name):
   1928..1945    -  misc_feature   MCS (fragment): pUC18/19 multiple cloning site
   2055..2495    +  CDS            GAL4 (fragment): GAL4_YEAST - Experimental evidence at protein level: Swiss-Prot protein existence level 1. This protein is a positive regulator for the gene expression of the galactose-induced genes such as GAL1, GAL2, GAL7, GAL10, and MEL1 which code for the enzymes used to convert galactose to glucose. It recognizes a 17 base pair sequence in (5'-CGGRNNRCYNYNCNCCG-3') the upstream activating sequence (UAS-G) of these genes. From Saccharomyces cerevisiae (strain ATCC 204508 / S288c) (Baker's yeast).
   3333..3437    +  promoter       AmpR promoter: bla
   3438..4298    +  CDS            AmpR: β-lactamase; bla; confers resistance to ampicillin, carbenicillin, and related antibiotics
   4469..5057    +  rep_origin     ori: high-copy-number ColE1/pMB1/pBR322/pUC origin of replication
   5240..5332    +  CDS            lacI (fragment): lac repressor; lacI; The lac repressor binds to the lac operator to inhibit transcription in E. coli. This inhibition can be relieved by adding lactose or isopropyl-β-D-thiogalactopyranoside (IPTG).
   5345..5366    +  protein_bind   CAP binding site: CAP binding activates transcription in the presence of cAMP. E. coli catabolite activator protein
   5381..5411    +  promoter       lac promoter: promoter for the E. coli lac operon
   5419..5435    +  protein_bind   lac operator: The lac repressor binds to the lac operator to inhibit transcription in E. coli. This inhibition can be relieved by adding lactose or isopropyl-β-D-thiogalactopyranoside (IPTG). lac repressor encoded by lacI
>Addgene plasmid #198791 | pWP101 | addgene full sequence | sequence record 390231 | Addgene NGS Result
AAGCTTGCATGCTTCAAAGATCTTGAAAGTAAGTCGTTTGTTTTCTTTCACATTGTGGTCTAAAATTAAA
TGAAGTAAATATCTATGTACATCTGCGTCCATTCAATTTCCCACTTAAAACAGAAATAAATGTAGTGCCC
TTGTTAATGAGCAAAAGTTGACCTTCATTGATGGAGTTGAGAATATCTGGAATCAATTATTTTCATTATT
GACTTCCCCCTTTGTCTACTTCCTCGTTATTGAAATACTTATATTTCTAATTGGAACACTTGAATTTAGA
GTCATAAACTTTTGAACATGATCTTTTTCTCGTTGAGTTATCTACCATTTTCCTCGTAAAACAACGATCG
ATAAAATCCAATAAAATCATCACTTTAATCTCGGATACCGGAAATTCGAATAAAATTGAAAATTGATCAT
GTGCTCCTCCAAATAATCATGTCGTTATGTTTCACCAACGCTTATTTTCCTCTCTTTTTTGAATATGAAT
AGTGTTTCTATGGTTTGAATGAATGATGTCATTTTGAATGGCACACTTGCCTTGCTTTCCATTATTTAAC
AATAGGCAAGTTCAGCCAATAATGTGGTAAATGTATTAAGTAAAGCTATGAATGAACCAAAAAGGTAAAG
ACGTGCATTTACTTTTTGGATTTGCGCAAACCTTCAAGAAATACACTAAAATGACTGTACTGACCTGAAG
TTTTAAAGAATATTTATCTGAAAAGTTCAATTTGGAATTTTTCCATTTCACTTACTATTAGTTCATTATA
GTTCAAAAGTAATGTTTTTAGTTTAAAGAAAGCCTGAAAAATATAAAAATTTGGTTATACTCCTTTCATA
TAGCTGATTTATTTTTATATATCCACAACTAAATTATATCAGTAGTTGGACTTTTATATTTACCTACTTG
AACCCGAAAAAATTATTTATTTTTTAAAATTGTCTCAAAGTTATTTTCAACAGTAGAGCGTGTCTTCCAA
TAAACACAACATACACTTTGTTTGTGCTCATTAAAAAAATTAAAATATAACTTAAAAACATTAACTGCCA
CATTTATAGAAATGTTCAGTTAGAGATAGAAATTTTTAATCAAGCTCCCAATATTTAAATTCAAAATAGT
ACGAACTAGAAAGTTTTAGAATAATTTTGGTAAAAGCCTATTAATTTTTTGAAACCTATGTCTTCTGGAA
AACCCCGTGGAATTTTGTAGCTTAACCATAAAAACATTTTTTTGCAAAATTTGAAACACACATAAATTTT
TTTTTTGCGAATGCTACTGAGAAAACCCCAAATAATTTTTTCCTAAAATTTTAACATCTTGCAAGATTCC
AACTTTTCCTGTTTATCTGCAAGTTTGTAACTTGTTCATTTCCGTGTTGTTACACATTGCCACCAACTTA
TCAGTCAACATTTTTGCTGTGAGCAGTATATGGTGATATCAGAATTCGTTCCCACAAGTCAACGAGTATT
TTTTTTTCTTTCTCGCAATTCTAGCTATTTGCACAAAAACAAGACTCTTACCTAATCCCTCAACTTTTCA
TGTTCTATGTGCTCATTTTACCCACAATTTCTCTTCTCTTTCCAGAGAAAATTTTTGCGTCGGAAAAAAA
AGAAAAAATCGTTCAGGTTTTATTGGATTCTGTTCAATTTTTTTTGGGAACTGATATTTTCAATTAATAA
ATTGCCACTGTTTTCATTCACAATTCATGCATTTCTGACAATATTGCAGGTACCAGAATGTACCCGCCCT
ATTCTTTTATTTTTTCCATTATTCTCGAGTGCGCCGCCGGTCCATCGTCGGGGTGAAGTAAATCCATTTC
GCGCCACTACTCAAAAATGCATTTTTTGAGTGCTCACTCTTTTTGGACACTTTTATTCTTTTTTCTTCGT
ATTGGCAATAAGAATTAATTCAGGAACAAGGGCGCGCCTCTAGAGGATCCCCGGGATTGGCCAAAGGACC
CAAAGGTATGTTTCGAATGATACTAACATAACATAGAACATTTTCAGGAGGACCCTTGGCTAGGATGGGC
CCTAAAAAGAAGCGTAAAGCTAGCATGAAGCTGTTGTCTTCAATGGAACAAGCTTGCGACATATGCCGGT
TAAAAAAACTCAGGTGCTCGAAGGAAAAGCCCAAGTGTGCCAAGTGTCTGAAGAACAACTCGGAGTGCCG
TTATTCTCCCAAGGCTATGAGGTCCCCACTGACCAGGGCGCATCTGACAGAGGTAGAATCAAGGTTGGAA
AAATTGGAAGATTTGTTTCTGCTCATGTTTCCTCGGGAAAACCTGGACAGCATTTTGAACATGGACTCTT
TGGACGAAGTGAAAGTAATGTTGAAACAATTATATATGCAGGACTATGGTGACACGGATGCTGCTATGGA
TAGCTTGACCCCTATGGAAAATGGCATGTCTGAAGGGCCGAGAAAACACATGAAGACTGCGACATCATCG
CCAAAAGTGGATGAAGATGGAAGCCAAAGTCAGTTGAGTGTATCGCCGGAATTCCCGCTGCAGTCTGGTG
GCGGAGGGGCTCCTAGGTGCCTCGACCTCAAGACCCAAGTCCAAACCCCACAAGGAATGAAGGAGATCTC
CAACATCCAAGTCGGAGACCTCGTCCTCTCCAACACCGGATACAACGAGGTCCTCAACGTCTTCCCAAAG
TCCAAGAAGAAGTCCTACAAGATCACCCTCGAGGACGGAAAGGAGATCATCTGCTCCGAGGAGCACCTCT
TCCCAACCCAAACCGGAGAGATGAACATCTCCGGAGGACTCAAGGAGGGAATGTGCCTCTACGTCAAGGA
GTAAGGTACCGAATTCGCTAGCCGGCCATACAAGTAATCCGGATGATCGACGCCAACGTCGTTGAATTTT
CAAATTTTAAATACTGAATATTTGTTTTTTTTCCTATTATTTATTTATTCTCTTTGTGTTTTTTTTCTTG
CTTTCTAAAAAATTAATTCAATCCAAATCTAAACATTTTTTTTTCTCTTTCCGTCTCCCAATTCGTATTC
CGCTCCTCTCATCTGAACACAATGTGCAAGTTTATTTATCTTCTCGCTTTCATTTCATTAGGACGTGGGG
GGAATTGGTGGAAGGGGGAAACACACAAAAGGATGATGGAAATGAAATAAGGACACACAATATGCAACAA
CATTCAATTCAGAAATATGGAGGAAGGTTTAAAAGAAAACATAAAAATATATAGAGGAGGAAGGAAAACT
AGTAAAAAATAAGCAAAGAAATTAGGCGAACGATGAGAATTGTCCTCGCTTGGGCCCAAAAGGCCTTTTT
TTTTTGGCGCCGACGTCAGGTGGCACTTTTCGGGGAAATGTGCGCGGAACCCCTATTTGTTTATTTTTCT
AAATACATTCAAATATGTATCCGCTCATGAGACAATAACCCTGATAAATGCTTCAATAATATTGAAAAAG
GAAGAGTATGAGTATTCAACATTTCCGTGTCGCCCTTATTCCCTTTTTTGCGGCATTTTGCCTTCCTGTT
TTTGCTCACCCAGAAACGCTGGTGAAAGTAAAAGATGCTGAAGATCAGTTGGGTGCACGAGTGGGTTACA
TCGAACTGGATCTCAACAGCGGTAAGATCCTTGAGAGTTTTCGCCCCGAAGAACGTTTTCCAATGATGAG
CACTTTTAAAGTTCTGCTATGTGGCGCGGTATTATCCCGTATTGACGCCGGGCAAGAGCAACTCGGTCGC
CGCATACACTATTCTCAGAATGACTTGGTTGAGTACTCACCAGTCACAGAAAAGCATCTTACGGATGGCA
TGACAGTAAGAGAATTATGCAGTGCTGCCATAACCATGAGTGATAACACTGCGGCCAACTTACTTCTGAC
AACGATCGGAGGACCGAAGGAGCTAACCGCTTTTTTGCACAACATGGGGGATCATGTAACTCGCCTTGAT
CGTTGGGAACCGGAGCTGAATGAAGCCATACCAAACGACGAGCGTGACACCACGATGCCTGTAGCAATGG
CAACAACGTTGCGCAAACTATTAACTGGCGAACTACTTACTCTAGCTTCCCGGCAACAATTAATAGACTG
GATGGAGGCGGATAAAGTTGCAGGACCACTTCTGCGCTCGGCCCTTCCGGCTGGCTGGTTTATTGCTGAT
AAATCTGGAGCCGGTGAGCGTGGGTCTCGCGGTATCATTGCAGCACTGGGGCCAGATGGTAAGCCCTCCC
GTATCGTAGTTATCTACACGACGGGGAGTCAGGCAACTATGGATGAACGAAATAGACAGATCGCTGAGAT
AGGTGCCTCACTGATTAAGCATTGGTAACTGTCAGACCAAGTTTACTCATATATACTTTAGATTGATTTA
AAACTTCATTTTTAATTTAAAAGGATCTAGGTGAAGATCCTTTTTGATAATCTCATGACCAAAATCCCTT
AACGTGAGTTTTCGTTCCACTGAGCGTCAGACCCCGTAGAAAAGATCAAAGGATCTTCTTGAGATCCTTT
TTTTCTGCGCGTAATCTGCTGCTTGCAAACAAAAAAACCACCGCTACCAGCGGTGGTTTGTTTGCCGGAT
CAAGAGCTACCAACTCTTTTTCCGAAGGTAACTGGCTTCAGCAGAGCGCAGATACCAAATACTGTTCTTC
TAGTGTAGCCGTAGTTAGGCCACCACTTCAAGAACTCTGTAGCACCGCCTACATACCTCGCTCTGCTAAT
CCTGTTACCAGTGGCTGCTGCCAGTGGCGATAAGTCGTGTCTTACCGGGTTGGACTCAAGACGATAGTTA
CCGGATAAGGCGCAGCGGTCGGGCTGAACGGGGGGTTCGTGCACACAGCCCAGCTTGGAGCGAACGACCT
ACACCGAACTGAGATACCTACAGCGTGAGCTATGAGAAAGCGCCACGCTTCCCGAAGGGAGAAAGGCGGA
CAGGTATCCGGTAAGCGGCAGGGTCGGAACAGGAGAGCGCACGAGGGAGCTTCCAGGGGGAAACGCCTGG
TATCTTTATAGTCCTGTCGGGTTTCGCCACCTCTGACTTGAGCGTCGATTTTTGTGATGCTCGTCAGGGG
GGCGGAGCCTATGGAAAAACGCCAGCAACGCGGCCTTTTTACGGTTCCTGGCCTTTTGCTGGCCTTTTGC
TCACATGTTCTTTCCTGCGTTATCCCCTGATTCTGTGGATAACCGTATTACCGCCTTTGAGTGAGCTGAT
ACCGCTCGCCGCAGCCGAACGACCGAGCGCAGCGAGTCAGTGAGCGAGGAAGCGGAAGAGCGCCCAATAC
GCAAACCGCCTCTCCCCGCGCGTTGGCCGATTCATTAATGCAGCTGGCACGACAGGTTTCCCGACTGGAA
AGCGGGCAGTGAGCGCAACGCAATTAATGTGAGTTAGCTCACTCATTAGGCACCCCAGGCTTTACACTTT
ATGCTTCCGGCTCGTATGTTGTGTGGAATTGTGAGCGGATAACAATTTCACACAGGAAACAGCTATGACC
ATGATTACGCCAAGCTGTAAGTTTAAACATGATCTTACTAACTAACTATTCTCATTTAAATTTTCAGAGC
TTAAAAATGGCTGAAATCACTCACAACGATGGATACGCTAACAACTTGGAAATGAAAT
