>Addgene plasmid #198791 | pWP101 | depositor partial sequence | sequence record 385045 | kcnl-4 promoter
TTCAAAGATCTTGAAAGTAAGTCGTTTGTTTTCTTTCACATTGTGGTCTAAAATTAAATGAAGTAAATAT
CTATGTACATCTGCGTCCATTCAATTTCCCACTTAAAACAGAAATAAATGTAGTGCCCTTGTTAATGAGC
AAAAGTTGACCTTCATTGATGGAGTTGAGAATATCTGGAATCAATTATTTTCATTATTGACTTCCCCCTT
TGTCTACTTCCTCGTTATTGAAATACTTATATTTCTAATTGGAACACTTGAATTTAGAGTCATAAACTTT
TGAACATGATCTTTTTCTCGTTGAGTTATCTACCATTTTCCTCGTAAAACAACGATCGATAAAATCCAAT
AAAATCATCACTTTAATCTCGGATACCGGAAATTCGAATAAAATTGAAAATTGATCATGTGCTCCTCCAA
ATAATCATGTCGTTATGTTTCACCAACGCTTATTTTCCTCTCTTTTTTGAATATGAATAGTGTTTCTATG
GTTTGAATGAATGATGTCATTTTGAATGGCACACTTGCCTTGCTTTCCATTATTTAACAATAGGCAAGTT
CAGCCAATAATGTGGTAAATGTATTAAGTAAAGCTATGAATGAACCAAAAAGGTAAAGACGTGCATTTAC
TTTTTGGATTTGCGCAAACCTTCAAGAAATACACTAAAATGACTGTACTGACCTGAAGTTTTAAAGAATA
TTTATCTGAAAAGTTCAATTTGGAATTTTTCCATTTCACTTACTATTAGTTCATTATAGTTCAAAAGTAA
TGTTTTTAGTTTAAAGAAAGCCTGAAAAATATAAAAATTTGGTTATACTCCTTTCATATAGCTGATTTAT
TTTTATATATCCACAACTAAATTATATCAGTAGTTGGACTTTTATATTTACCTACTTGAACCCGAAAAAA
TTATTTATTTTTTAAAATTGTCTCAAAGTTATTTTCAACAGTAGAGCGTGTCTTCCAATAAACACAACAT
ACACTTTGTTTGTGCTCATTAAAAAAATTAAAATATAACTTAAAAACATTAACTGCCACATTTATAGAAA
TGTTCAGTTAGAGATAGAAATTTTTAATCAAGCTCCCAATATTTAAATTCAAAATAGTACGAACTAGAAA
GTTTTAGAATAATTTTGGTAAAAGCCTATTAATTTTTTGAAACCTATGTCTTCTGGAAAACCCCGTGGAA
TTTTGTAGCTTAACCATAAAAACATTTTTTTGCAAAATTTGAAACACACATAAATTTTTTTTTTGCGAAT
GCTACTGAGAAAACCCCAAATAATTTTTTCCTAAAATTTTAACATCTTGCAAGATTCCAACTTTTCCTGT
TTATCTGCAAGTTTGTAACTTGTTCATTTCCGTGTTGTTACACATTGCCACCAACTTATCAGTCAACATT
TTTGCTGTGAGCAGTATATGGTGATATCAGAATTCGTTCCCACAAGTCAACGAGTATTTTTTTTTCTTTC
TCGCAATTCTAGCTATTTGCACAAAAACAAGACTCTTACCTAATCCCTCAACTTTTCATGTTCTATGTGC
TCATTTTACCCACAATTTCTCTTCTCTTTCCAGAGAAAATTTTTGCGTCGGAAAAAAAAGAAAAAATCGT
TCAGGTTTTATTGGATTCTGTTCAATTTTTTTTGGGAACTGATATTTTCAATTAATAAATTGCCACTGTT
TTCATTCACAATTCATGCATTTCTGACAATATTGCAGGTACCAGAATGTACCCGCCCTATTCTTTTATTT
TTTCCATTATTCTCGAGTGCGCCGCCGGTCCATCGTCGGGGTGAAGTAAATCCATTTCGCGCCACTACTC
AAAAATGCATTTTTTGAGTGCTCACTCTTTTTGGACACTTTTATTCTTTTTTCTTCGTATTGGCAATAAG
AATTAATTCAGGAACAAG
